Addgene plasmid #90812: NUP205 F9.2 gRNA
Purpose: 3rd generation lentiviral gRNA plasmid targeting human NUP205
Depositing lab: Iain Cheeseman. Depositing organization: Whitehead Institute for Biomedical Research. Publication: Large-Scale Analysis of CRISPR/Cas9 Cell-Cycle Knockouts Reveals the Diversity of p53-Dependent Responses to Cell-Cycle Defects. McKinley KL, Cheeseman IM. Dev Cell. 2017 Feb 27;40(4):405-420.e2. doi: 10.1016/j.devcel.2017.01.012. Epub 2017 Feb 16. PubMed 28216383.
Backbone
  Vector backbone: pLenti-sgRNA
  Backbone manufacturer: Eric Lander & David Sabatini labs (Addgene plasmid #71409)
  Backbone size w/o insert (bp): 9151
  Vector type: Lentiviral, CRISPR
  Selectable markers: Puromycin
Growth in bacteria
  Bacterial resistance: Ampicillin, 100 μg/mL
  Growth temperature: 37°C
  Growth strain: NEB Stable
  Copy number: Unknown
Gene/Insert
  Gene/Insert name: NUP205 (Guide Designation F9.2) (alt name: pKMKO series)
  gRNA/shRNA sequence: CACCgTACAGAGGGAGTCGCCATTC
  Species: H. sapiens (human)
  Promoter: U6
  Cloning method: Restriction Enzyme; 5′ cloning site BsmBI (destroyed during cloning); 3′ cloning site BsmBI (destroyed during cloning)
  Sequencing primers: 5′ hU6-F (5'-GAGGGCCTATTTCCCATGATT-3'); 3′ EF1a-R (5'-CACGGCGACTACTGCACTTA-3')
Terms and licenses: Academic/Nonprofit Terms; Industry Terms: Not Available to Industry
Depositor comments: Please note that gRNA target sequence listed is not strictly the 20nt spacer sequence, but also contains the 5' BsmBI overhang. For more information about knockout human cell lines generated using this plasmid, please see http://cellcycleknockouts.wi.mit.edu/ .
How to cite: NUP205 F9.2 gRNA was a gift from Iain Cheeseman (Addgene plasmid # 90812 ; http://n2t.net/addgene:90812 ; RRID:Addgene_90812)
