[The description below was written by a language model from this plasmid's Addgene catalogue record and pLannotate feature annotations shown in this document.]
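Description:
NUP205 F9.2 gRNA is a third-generation lentiviral CRISPR guide plasmid built on the pLenti-sgRNA backbone and carrying a single guide RNA directed against human NUP205. It is maintained in E. coli through a high-copy ColE1/pUC-type origin with ampicillin selection (AmpR under its own bla promoter). The backbone also retains an f1 origin, an SV40 origin and lac-derived remnants. The catalogue lists the empty backbone as 9,151 bp, whereas the sequenced construct is 7,302 nt. This would be consistent with loss of a filler fragment when the guide was inserted, although the record does not say so.

The transfer cassette begins with an RSV enhancer/promoter fused to a truncated HIV-1 5' LTR, which makes genomic RNA production Tat-independent. This is followed by the Ψ packaging signal with a gag fragment, the RRE for Rev-dependent nuclear export, and a cPPT/CTS. It ends in a ΔU3 self-inactivating 3' LTR followed by an SV40 polyadenylation signal. Within this unit, a human U6 RNA polymerase III promoter drives the NUP205 spacer, which was cloned between BsmBI sites that were destroyed in the process. The spacer is fused to the Streptococcus pyogenes Cas9 guide scaffold, annotated here as a tracrRNA fragment. Downstream, an EF-1α core promoter expresses puromycin N-acetyltransferase for selection of transduced mammalian cells, with a WPRE to boost transcript expression.

No Cas9 is annotated on the plasmid, so the nuclease must be supplied separately. The guide belongs to a series used in a large-scale CRISPR/Cas9 knockout analysis of cell-cycle genes in human cell lines.
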