Features (pLannotate 1.2.2; 27 found; start..end, strand, type, name):
     82..103     +  protein_bind   CAP binding site: CAP binding activates transcription in the presence of cAMP. E. coli catabolite activator protein
    118..148     +  promoter       lac promoter: promoter for the E. coli lac operon
    156..172     +  protein_bind   lac operator: The lac repressor binds to the lac operator to inhibit transcription in E. coli. This inhibition can be relieved by adding lactose or isopropyl-β-D-thiogalactopyranoside (IPTG). lac repressor encoded by lacI
    217..235     +  promoter       T3 promoter: promoter for bacteriophage T3 RNA polymerase
    263..489     +  promoter       RSV promoter: Rous sarcoma virus enhancer/promoter
    490..670     +  LTR            5' LTR (truncated): truncated 5' long terminal repeat (LTR) from HIV-1
    717..842     +  misc_feature   HIV-1 Ψ: packaging signal of human immunodeficiency virus type 1
    826..1189    +  CDS            HIV-1 gag (fragment): gag protein from human immunodeficiency virus 1; gag
   1335..1568    +  misc_feature   RRE: The Rev response element (RRE) of HIV-1 allows for Rev-dependent mRNA export from the nucleus to the cytoplasm.
   1945..1971    +  CDS            Rev (fragment): human immunodeficiency virus 1 (HIV-1) Rev protein; rev; enhances nuclear export of unspliced and incompletely spliced viral mRNAs
   1975..2215    +  promoter       U6 promoter: RNA polymerase III promoter for human U6 snRNA
   2263..2330    +  misc_RNA       tracrRNA (fragment): trans-activating CRISPR RNA for the Streptococcus pyogenes CRISPR/Cas9 system
   2379..2496    +  misc_feature   cPPT/CTS: central polypurine tract and central termination sequence of HIV-1
   2565..2776    +  promoter       EF-1α core promoter: core promoter for human elongation factor EF-1α
   2802..3401    +  CDS            PuroR (fragment): puromycin N-acetyltransferase; pac from Streptomyces; confers resistance to puromycin
   3417..4005    +  misc_feature   WPRE: woodchuck hepatitis virus posttranscriptional regulatory element
   4056..4075    +  misc_feature   cPPT/CTS (fragment): central polypurine tract and central termination sequence of HIV-1
   4077..4310    +  LTR            3' LTR (ΔU3): self-inactivating 3' long terminal repeat (LTR) from HIV-1
   4388..4509    +  polyA_signal   SV40 poly(A) signal: SV40 polyadenylation signal
   4549..4684    +  rep_origin     SV40 ori: SV40 origin of replication
   4705..4723    -  promoter       T7 promoter: promoter for bacteriophage T7 RNA polymerase
   4731..4886    +  CDS            lacZα (fragment): LacZα fragment of β-galactosidase; lacZ fragment
   4891..5319    +  rep_origin     f1 ori (sequence partly withheld): f1 bacteriophage origin of replication; arrow indicates direction of (+) strand synthesis
   5372..5476    +  promoter       AmpR promoter: bla
   5477..6337    +  CDS            AmpR: β-lactamase; bla; confers resistance to ampicillin, carbenicillin, and related antibiotics
   6508..7096    +  rep_origin     ori: high-copy-number ColE1/pMB1/pBR322/pUC origin of replication
   7279..69      +  CDS            lacI (fragment) (across the origin): lac repressor; lacI; The lac repressor binds to the lac operator to inhibit transcription in E. coli. This inhibition can be relieved by adding lactose or isopropyl-β-D-thiogalactopyranoside (IPTG).
>Addgene plasmid #90812 | NUP205 F9.2 gRNA | addgene full sequence | sequence record 183871 | Addgene NGS Result
CCCCGCGCGTTGGCCGATTCATTAATGCAGCTGGCACGACAGGTTTCCCGACTGGAAAGCGGGCAGTGAG
CGCAACGCAATTAATGTGAGTTAGCTCACTCATTAGGCACCCCAGGCTTTACACTTTATGCTTCCGGCTC
GTATGTTGTGTGGAATTGTGAGCGGATAACAATTTCACACAGGAAACAGCTATGACCATGATTACGCCAA
GCGCGCAATTAACCCTCACTAAAGGGAACAAAAGCTGGAGCTGCAAGCTTAATGTAGTCTTATGCAATAC
TCTTGTAGTCTTGCAACATGGTAACGATGAGTTAGCAACATGCCTTACAAGGAGAGAAAAAGCACCGTGC
ATGCCGATTGGTGGAAGTAAGGTGGTACGATCGTGCCTTATTAGGAAGGCAACAGACGGGTCTGACATGG
ATTGGACGAACCACTGAATTGCCGCATTGCAGAGATATTGTATTTAAGTGCCTAGCTCGATACATAAACG
GGTCTCTCTGGTTAGACCAGATCTGAGCCTGGGAGCTCTCTGGCTAACTAGGGAACCCACTGCTTAAGCC
TCAATAAAGCTTGCCTTGAGTGCTTCAAGTAGTGTGTGCCCGTCTGTTGTGTGACTCTGGTAACTAGAGA
TCCCTCAGACCCTTTTAGTCAGTGTGGAAAATCTCTAGCAGTGGCGCCCGAACAGGGACTTGAAAGCGAA
AGGGAAACCAGAGGAGCTCTCTCGACGCAGGACTCGGCTTGCTGAAGCGCGCACGGCAAGAGGCGAGGGG
CGGCGACTGGTGAGTACGCCAAAAATTTTGACTAGCGGAGGCTAGAAGGAGAGAGATGGGTGCGAGAGCG
TCAGTATTAAGCGGGGGAGAATTAGATCGCGATGGGAAAAAATTCGGTTAAGGCCAGGGGGAAAGAAAAA
ATATAAATTAAAACATATAGTATGGGCAAGCAGGGAGCTAGAACGATTCGCAGTTAATCCTGGCCTGTTA
GAAACATCAGAAGGCTGTAGACAAATACTGGGACAGCTACAACCATCCCTTCAGACAGGATCAGAAGAAC
TTAGATCATTATATAATACAGTAGCAACCCTCTATTGTGTGCATCAAAGGATAGAGATAAAAGACACCAA
GGAAGCTTTAGACAAGATAGAGGAAGAGCAAAACAAAAGTAAGACCACCGCACAGCAAGCGGCCGCTGAT
CTTCAGACCTGGAGGAGGAGATATGAGGGACAATTGGAGAAGTGAATTATATAAATATAAAGTAGTAAAA
ATTGAACCATTAGGAGTAGCACCCACCAAGGCAAAGAGAAGAGTGGTGCAGAGAGAAAAAAGAGCAGTGG
GAATAGGAGCTTTGTTCCTTGGGTTCTTGGGAGCAGCAGGAAGCACTATGGGCGCAGCGTCAATGACGCT
GACGGTACAGGCCAGACAATTATTGTCTGGTATAGTGCAGCAGCAGAACAATTTGCTGAGGGCTATTGAG
GCGCAACAGCATCTGTTGCAACTCACAGTCTGGGGCATCAAGCAGCTCCAGGCAAGAATCCTGGCTGTGG
AAAGATACCTAAAGGATCAACAGCTCCTGGGGATTTGGGGTTGCTCTGGAAAACTCATTTGCACCACTGC
TGTGCCTTGGAATGCTAGTTGGAGTAATAAATCTCTGGAACAGATTTGGAATCACACGACCTGGATGGAG
TGGGACAGAGAAATTAACAATTACACAAGCTTAATACACTCCTTAATTGAAGAATCGCAAAACCAGCAAG
AAAAGAATGAACAAGAATTATTGGAATTAGATAAATGGGCAAGTTTGTGGAATTGGTTTAACATAACAAA
TTGGCTGTGGTATATAAAATTATTCATAATGATAGTAGGAGGCTTGGTAGGTTTAAGAATAGTTTTTGCT
GTACTTTCTATAGTGAATAGAGTTAGGCAGGGATATTCACCATTATCGTTTCAGACCCACCTCCCAACCC
CGAGGGGACCCAGAGAGGGCCTATTTCCCATGATTCCTTCATATTTGCATATACGATACAAGGCTGTTAG
AGAGATAATTAGAATTAATTTGACTGTAAACACAAAGATATTAGTACAAAATACGTGACGTAGAAAGTAA
TAATTTCTTGGGTAGTTTGCAGTTTTAAAATTATGTTTTAAAATGGACTATCATATGCTTACCGTAACTT
GAAAGTATTTCGATTTCTTGGCTTTATATATCTTGTGGAAAGGACGAAACACCGTACAGAGGGAGTCGCC
ATTCGTTTAAGAGCTATGCTGGAAACAGCATAGCAAGTTTAAATAAGGCTAGTCCGTTATCAACTTGAAA
AAGTGGCACCGAGTCGGTGCTTTTTTTGAATTCTAGATCTTGAGACAAATGGCAGTATTCATCCACAATT
TTAAAAGAAAAGGGGGGATTGGGGGGTACAGTGCAGGGGAAAGAATAGTAGACATAATAGCAACAGACAT
ACAAACTAAAGAATTACAAAAACAAATTACAAAAATTCAAAATTTTCGGGTTTATTACAGGGACAGCAGA
GATCCACTTTGGCGCCGGCTCGAGTGGCTCCGGTGCCCGTCAGTGGGCAGAGCGCACATCGCCCACAGTC
CCCGAGAAGTTGGGGGGAGGGGTCGGCAATTGAACCGGTGCCTAGAGAAGGTGGCGCGGGGTAAACTGGG
AAAGTGATGTCGTGTACTGGCTCCGCCTTTTTCCCGAGGGTGGGGGAGAACCGTATATAAGTGCAGTAGT
CGCCGTGAACGTTCTTTTTCGCAACGGGTTTGCCGCCAGAACACAGGTGTCGTGACGCGGGATCCGCCAC
CATGACCGAGTACAAGCCCACGGTGCGCCTCGCCACCCGCGACGACGTCCCCAGGGCCGTACGCACCCTC
GCCGCCGCGTTCGCCGACTACCCCGCCACGCGCCACACCGTCGATCCGGACCGCCACATCGAGCGGGTCA
CCGAGCTGCAAGAACTCTTCCTCACGCGCGTCGGGCTCGACATCGGCAAGGTGTGGGTCGCGGACGACGG
CGCCGCGGTGGCGGTCTGGACCACGCCGGAGAGCGTCGAAGCGGGGGCGGTGTTCGCCGAGATCGGCCCG
CGCATGGCCGAGTTGAGCGGTTCCCGGCTGGCCGCGCAGCAACAGATGGAAGGCCTCCTGGCGCCGCACC
GGCCCAAGGAGCCCGCGTGGTTCCTGGCCACCGTCGGAGTCTCGCCCGACCACCAGGGCAAGGGTCTGGG
CAGCGCCGTCGTGCTCCCCGGAGTGGAGGCGGCCGAGCGCGCCGGGGTGCCCGCCTTCCTGGAGACCTCC
GCGCCCCGCAACCTCCCCTTCTACGAGCGGCTCGGCTTCACCGTCACCGCCGACGTCGAGGTGCCCGAAG
GACCGCGCACCTGGTGCATGACCCGCAAGCCCGGTGCCTGAACGCGTTAAGTCGACAATCAACCTCTGGA
TTACAAAATTTGTGAAAGATTGACTGGTATTCTTAACTATGTTGCTCCTTTTACGCTATGTGGATACGCT
GCTTTAATGCCTTTGTATCATGCTATTGCTTCCCGTATGGCTTTCATTTTCTCCTCCTTGTATAAATCCT
GGTTGCTGTCTCTTTATGAGGAGTTGTGGCCCGTTGTCAGGCAACGTGGCGTGGTGTGCACTGTGTTTGC
TGACGCAACCCCCACTGGTTGGGGCATTGCCACCACCTGTCAGCTCCTTTCCGGGACTTTCGCTTTCCCC
CTCCCTATTGCCACGGCGGAACTCATCGCCGCCTGCCTTGCCCGCTGCTGGACAGGGGCTCGGCTGTTGG
GCACTGACAATTCCGTGGTGTTGTCGGGGAAATCATCGTCCTTTCCTTGGCTGCTCGCCTGTGTTGCCAC
CTGGATTCTGCGCGGGACGTCCTTCTGCTACGTCCCTTCGGCCCTCAATCCAGCGGACCTTCCTTCCCGC
GGCCTGCTGCCGGCTCTGCGGCCTCTTCCGCGTCTTCGCCTTCGCCCTCAGACGAGTCGGATCTCCCTTT
GGGCCGCCTCCCCGCGTCGACTTTAAGACCAATGACTTACAAGGCAGCTGTAGATCTTAGCCACTTTTTA
AAAGAAAAGGGGGGACTGGAAGGGCTAATTCACTCCCAACGAAGACAAGATCTGCTTTTTGCTTGTACTG
GGTCTCTCTGGTTAGACCAGATCTGAGCCTGGGAGCTCTCTGGCTAACTAGGGAACCCACTGCTTAAGCC
TCAATAAAGCTTGCCTTGAGTGCTTCAAGTAGTGTGTGCCCGTCTGTTGTGTGACTCTGGTAACTAGAGA
TCCCTCAGACCCTTTTAGTCAGTGTGGAAAATCTCTAGCAGTACGTATAGTAGTTCATGTCATCTTATTA
TTCAGTATTTATAACTTGCAAAGAAATGAATATCAGAGAGTGAGAGGAACTTGTTTATTGCAGCTTATAA
TGGTTACAAATAAAGCAATAGCATCACAAATTTCACAAATAAAGCATTTTTTTCACTGCATTCTAGTTGT
GGTTTGTCCAAACTCATCAATGTATCTTATCATGTCTGGCTCTAGCTATCCCGCCCCTAACTCCGCCCAT
CCCGCCCCTAACTCCGCCCAGTTCCGCCCATTCTCCGCCCCATGGCTGACTAATTTTTTTTATTTATGCA
GAGGCCGAGGCCGCCTCGGCCTCTGAGCTATTCCAGAAGTAGTGAGGAGGCTTTTTTGGAGGCCTAGGGA
CGTACCCAATTCGCCCTATAGTGAGTCGTATTACGCGCGCTCACTGGCCGTCGTTTTACAACGTCGTGAC
TGGGAAAACCCTGGCGTTACCCAACTTAATCGCCTTGCAGCACATCCCCCTTTCGCCAGCTGGCGTAATA
GCGAAGAGGCCCGCACCGATCGCCCTTCCCAACAGTTGCGCAGCCTGAATGGCGAATGGG
[124 nt withheld, positions 4891-5014]
C
[91 nt withheld, positions 5016-5106]
A
[49 nt withheld, positions 5108-5156]
CCTTTGACGTTGGAGTCCACGTTCTTT
[37 nt withheld, positions 5184-5220]
ACCCTATCTCGGTCTATTCTTTTGATTTATAAGGGATTTTGCCGATTTCGGCCTATTGGTTAAAAAATGA
GCTGATTTAACAAAAATTTAACGCGAATTTTAACAAAATATTAACGCTTACAATTTAGGTGGCACTTTTC
GGGGAAATGTGCGCGGAACCCCTATTTGTTTATTTTTCTAAATACATTCAAATATGTATCCGCTCATGAG
ACAATAACCCTGATAAATGCTTCAATAATATTGAAAAAGGAAGAGTATGAGTATTCAACATTTCCGTGTC
GCCCTTATTCCCTTTTTTGCGGCATTTTGCCTTCCTGTTTTTGCTCACCCAGAAACGCTGGTGAAAGTAA
AAGATGCTGAAGATCAGTTGGGTGCACGAGTGGGTTACATCGAACTGGATCTCAACAGCGGTAAGATCCT
TGAGAGTTTTCGCCCCGAAGAACGTTTTCCAATGATGAGCACTTTTAAAGTTCTGCTATGTGGCGCGGTA
TTATCCCGTATTGACGCCGGGCAAGAGCAACTCGGTCGCCGCATACACTATTCTCAGAATGACTTGGTTG
AGTACTCACCAGTCACAGAAAAGCATCTTACGGATGGCATGACAGTAAGAGAATTATGCAGTGCTGCCAT
AACCATGAGTGATAACACTGCGGCCAACTTACTTCTGACAACGATCGGAGGACCGAAGGAGCTAACCGCT
TTTTTGCACAACATGGGGGATCATGTAACTCGCCTTGATCGTTGGGAACCGGAGCTGAATGAAGCCATAC
CAAACGACGAGCGTGACACCACGATGCCTGTAGCAATGGCAACAACGTTGCGCAAACTATTAACTGGCGA
ACTACTTACTCTAGCTTCCCGGCAACAATTAATAGACTGGATGGAGGCGGATAAAGTTGCAGGACCACTT
CTGCGCTCGGCCCTTCCGGCTGGCTGGTTTATTGCTGATAAATCTGGAGCCGGTGAGCGTGGGTCTCGCG
GTATCATTGCAGCACTGGGGCCAGATGGTAAGCCCTCCCGTATCGTAGTTATCTACACGACGGGGAGTCA
GGCAACTATGGATGAACGAAATAGACAGATCGCTGAGATAGGTGCCTCACTGATTAAGCATTGGTAACTG
TCAGACCAAGTTTACTCATATATACTTTAGATTGATTTAAAACTTCATTTTTAATTTAAAAGGATCTAGG
TGAAGATCCTTTTTGATAATCTCATGACCAAAATCCCTTAACGTGAGTTTTCGTTCCACTGAGCGTCAGA
CCCCGTAGAAAAGATCAAAGGATCTTCTTGAGATCCTTTTTTTCTGCGCGTAATCTGCTGCTTGCAAACA
AAAAAACCACCGCTACCAGCGGTGGTTTGTTTGCCGGATCAAGAGCTACCAACTCTTTTTCCGAAGGTAA
CTGGCTTCAGCAGAGCGCAGATACCAAATACTGTTCTTCTAGTGTAGCCGTAGTTAGGCCACCACTTCAA
GAACTCTGTAGCACCGCCTACATACCTCGCTCTGCTAATCCTGTTACCAGTGGCTGCTGCCAGTGGCGAT
AAGTCGTGTCTTACCGGGTTGGACTCAAGACGATAGTTACCGGATAAGGCGCAGCGGTCGGGCTGAACGG
GGGGTTCGTGCACACAGCCCAGCTTGGAGCGAACGACCTACACCGAACTGAGATACCTACAGCGTGAGCT
ATGAGAAAGCGCCACGCTTCCCGAAGGGAGAAAGGCGGACAGGTATCCGGTAAGCGGCAGGGTCGGAACA
GGAGAGCGCACGAGGGAGCTTCCAGGGGGAAACGCCTGGTATCTTTATAGTCCTGTCGGGTTTCGCCACC
TCTGACTTGAGCGTCGATTTTTGTGATGCTCGTCAGGGGGGCGGAGCCTATGGAAAAACGCCAGCAACGC
GGCCTTTTTACGGTTCCTGGCCTTTTGCTGGCCTTTTGCTCACATGTTCTTTCCTGCGTTATCCCCTGAT
TCTGTGGATAACCGTATTACCGCCTTTGAGTGAGCTGATACCGCTCGCCGCAGCCGAACGACCGAGCGCA
GCGAGTCAGTGAGCGAGGAAGCGGAAGAGCGCCCAATACGCAAACCGCCTCT
